>Addgene plasmid #127222 | pRN227 | addgene full sequence | sequence record 254344 | Addgene NGS Result
TGGCAGGATATATTGTGGTGTAAACAAATTGACGCTTAGACAACTTAATAACACATTGCGGACGTTTTTA
ATGTACTGAATTAACGCCGAATTAATTCGGGGGATCTGGATTTTAGTACTGGATTTTGGTTTTAGGAATT
AGAAATTTTATTGATAGAAGTATTTTACAAATACAAATACATACTAAGGGTTTCTTATATGCTCAACACA
TGAGCGAAACCCTATAGGAACCCTAATTCCCTTATCTGGGAACTACTCACACATTATTATGGAGAAACTC
GAGCTTGTCGATCGACTCTAGCTAGAGGATCGATCCGAACCCCAGAGTCCCGCTCAGAAGAACTCGTCAA
GAAGGCGATAGAAGGCGATGCGCTGCGAATCGGGAGCGGCGATACCGTAAAGCACGAGGAAGCGGTCAGC
CCATTCGCCGCCAAGTTCTTCAGCAATATCACGGGTAGCCAACGCTATGTCCTGATAGCGGTCCGCCACA
CCCAGCCGGCCACAGTCGATGAATCCAGAAAAGCGGCCATTTTCCACCATGATATTCGGCAAGCAGGCAT
CGCCATGTGTCACGACGAGATCCTCGCCGTCGGGCATGCGCGCCTTGAGCCTGGCGAACAGTTCGGCTGG
CGCGAGCCCCTGATGTTCTTCGTCCAGATCATCCTGATCGACAAGACCGGCTTCCATCCGAGTACGTGCT
CGCTCGATGCGATGTTTCGCTTGGTGGTCGAATGGGCAGGTAGCCGGATCAAGCGTATGCAGCCGCCGCA
TTGCATCAGCCATGATGGATACTTTCTCGGCAGGAGCAAGGTGAGATGACAGGAGATCCTGCCCCGGCAC
TTCGCCCAATAGCAGCCAGTCCCTTCCCGCTTCAGTGACAACGTCGAGCACAGCTGCGCAAGGAACGCCC
GTCGTGGCCAGCCACGATAGCCGCGCTGCCTCGTCCTGGAGTTCATTCAGGGCACCGGACAGGTCGGTCT
TGACAAAAAGAACCGGGCGCCCCTGCGCTGACAGCCGAAACACGGCGGCATCAGAGCAGCCGATTGTCTG
TTGTGCCCAGTCATAGCCGAATAGCCTCTCCACCCAAGCGGCCGGAGAACCTGCGTGCAATCCATCTTGT
TCAATCCCCATGGTCGATCGACAGATCTGCGAAAGCTCGAGAGAGATAGATTTGTAGAGAGAGACTGGTG
ATTTCAGCGTGTCCTCTCCAAATGAAATGAACTTCCTTATATAGAGGAAGGGTCTTGCGAAGGATAGTGG
GATTGTGCGTCATCCCTTACGTCAGTGGAGATATCACATCAATCCACTTGCTTTGAAGACGTGGTTGGAA
CGTCTTCTTTTTCCACGATGCTCCTCGTGGGTGGGGGTCCATCTTTGGGACCACTGTCGGCAGAGGCATC
TTGAACGATAGCCTTTCCTTTATCGCAATGATGGCATTTGTAGGTGCCACCTTCCTTTTCTACTGTCCTT
TTGATGAAGTGACAGATAGCTGGGCAATGGAATCCGAGGAGGTTTCCCGATATTACCCTTTGTTGAAAAG
TCTCAATAGCCCTTTGGTCTTCTGAGACTGTATCTTTGATATTCTTGGAGTAGACGAGAGTGTCGTGCTC
CACCATGTTCACATCAATCCACTTGCTTTGAAGACGTGGTTGGAACGTCTTCTTTTTCCACGATGCTCCT
CGTGGGTGGGGGTCCATCTTTGGGACCACTGTCGGCAGAGGCATCTTGAACGATAGCCTTTCCTTTATCG
CAATGATGGCATTTGTAGGTGCCACCTTCCTTTTCTACTGTCCTTTTGATGAAGTGACAGATAGCTGGGC
AATGGAATCCGAGGAGGTTTCCCGATATTACCCTTTGTTGAAAAGTCTCAATAGCCCTTTGGTCTTCTGA
GACTGTATCTTTGATATTCTTGGAGTAGACGAGAGTGTCGTGCTCCACCATGTTGGCAAGCTGCTCTAGC
CAATACGCAAACCGCCTCTCCCCGCGCGTTGGCCGATTCATTAATGCAGCTGGCACGACAGGTTTCCCGA
CTGGAAAGCGGGCAGTGAGCGCAACGCAATTAATGTGAGTTAGCTCACTCATTAGGCACCCCAGGCTTTA
CACTTTATGCTTCCGGCTCGTATGTTGTGTGGAATTGTGAGCGGATAACAATTTCACACAGGAAACAGCT
ATGACATGATTACGAATTCGAGCTCAAAGTTTAACGCGTTAGCAGAAGGCATGTTGTTGTGACTCCGAGG
GGTTGCCTCAAACTCTATCTTATAACCGGCGTGGAGGCATGGAGGCAGGGGTATTTTGGTCATTTTAATA
GATAGTGGAAAATGACGTGGAATTTACTTAAAGACGAAGTCTTTGCGACAAGGGGGGGCCCACGCCGAAT
TTAATATTACCGGCGTGGCCCCCCCTTATCGCGAGTGCTTTAGCACGAGCGGTCCAGATTTAAAGTAGAA
AATTTCCCGCCCACTAGGGTTAAAGGTGTTCACACTATAAAAGCATATACGATGTGATGGTATTTGATGG
AGCGTATATTGTATCAGGTATTTCCGTTGGATACGAATTATTCGTACGACCCTCGGTACCGATCGGCGCG
CCAGATTTGCCTTTTCAATTTCAGAAAGAATGCTAACCCACAGATGGTTAGAGAGGCTTACGCAGCAGGT
ATCATCAAGACGATCTACCCGAGCAATAATCTCCAGGAAATCAAATACCTTCCCAAGAAGGTTAAAGATG
CAGTCAAAAGATTCAGGACTAACTGCATCAAGAACACAGAGAAAGATATATTTCTCAAGATCAGAAGTAC
TATTCCAGTATGGACGATTCAAGGCTTGCTTCACAAACCAAGGCAAGTAATAGAGATTGGAGTCTCTAAA
AAGGTAGTTCCCACTGAATCAAAGGCCATGGAGTCAAAGATTCAAATAGAGGACCTAACAGAACTCGCCG
TAAAGACTGGCGAACAGTTCATACAGAGTCTCTTACGACTCAATGACAAGAAGAAAATCTTCGTCAACAT
GGTGGAGCACGACACACTTGTCTACTCCAAAAATATCAAAGATACAGTCTCAGAAGACCAAAGGGCAATT
GAGACTTTTCAACAAAGGGTAATATCCGGAAACCTCCTCGGATTCCATTGCCCAGCTATCTGTCACTTTA
TTGTGAAGATAGTGGAAAAGGAAGGTGGCTCCTACAAATGCCATCATTGCGATAAAGGAAAGGCCATCGT
TGAAGATGCCTCTGCCGACAGTGGTCCCAAAGATGGACCCCCACCCACGAGGAGCATCGTGGAAAAAGAA
GACGTTCCAACCACGTCTTCAAAGCAAGTGGATTGATGTGATATCTCCACTGACGTAAGGGATGACGCAC
AATCCCACTATCCTTCGCAAGACCCTTCCTCTATATAAGGAAGTTCATTTCATTTGGAGAGAACACGGGG
GACTCCTGCAGGTAGATCGCTCGTCGACATGGATAAGAAGTACTCTATCGGACTCGATATCGGAACTAAC
TCTGTGGGATGGGCTGTGATCACCGATGAGTACAAGGTGCCATCTAAGAAGTTCAAGGTTCTCGGAAACA
CCGATAGGCACTCTATCAAGAAAAACCTTATCGGTGCTCTCCTCTTCGATTCTGGTGAAACTGCTGAGGC
TACCAGACTCAAGAGAACCGCTAGAAGAAGGTACACCAGAAGAAAGAACAGGATCTGCTACCTCCAAGAG
ATCTTCTCTAACGAGATGGCTAAAGTGGATGATTCATTCTTCCACAGGCTCGAAGAGTCATTCCTCGTGG
AAGAAGATAAGAAGCACGAGAGGCACCCTATCTTCGGAAACATCGTTGATGAGGTGGCATACCACGAGAA
GTACCCTACTATCTACCACCTCAGAAAGAAGCTCGTTGATTCTACTGATAAGGCTGATCTCAGGCTCATC
TACCTCGCTCTCGCTCACATGATCAAGTTCAGAGGACACTTCCTCATCGAGGGTGATCTCAACCCTGATA
ACTCTGATGTGGATAAGTTGTTCATCCAGCTCGTGCAGACCTACAACCAGCTTTTCGAAGAGAACCCTAT
CAACGCTTCAGGTGTGGATGCTAAGGCTATCCTCTCTGCTAGGCTCTCTAAGTCAAGAAGGCTTGAGAAC
CTCATTGCTCAGCTCCCTGGTGAGAAGAAGAACGGACTTTTCGGAAACTTGATCGCTCTCTCTCTCGGAC
TCACCCCTAACTTCAAGTCTAACTTCGATCTCGCTGAGGATGCAAAGCTCCAGCTCTCAAAGGATACCTA
CGATGATGATCTCGATAACCTCCTCGCTCAGATCGGAGATCAGTACGCTGATTTGTTCCTCGCTGCTAAG
AACCTCTCTGATGCTATCCTCCTCAGTGATATCCTCAGAGTGAACACCGAGATCACCAAGGCTCCACTCT
CAGCTTCTATGATCAAGAGATACGATGAGCACCACCAGGATCTCACACTTCTCAAGGCTCTTGTTAGACA
GCAGCTCCCAGAGAAGTACAAAGAGATTTTCTTCGATCAGTCTAAGAACGGATACGCTGGTTACATCGAT
GGTGGTGCATCTCAAGAAGAGTTCTACAAGTTCATCAAGCCTATCCTCGAGAAGATGGATGGAACCGAGG
AACTCCTCGTGAAGCTCAATAGAGAGGATCTTCTCAGAAAGCAGAGGACCTTCGATAACGGATCTATCCC
TCATCAGATCCACCTCGGAGAGTTGCACGCTATCCTTAGAAGGCAAGAGGATTTCTACCCATTCCTCAAG
GATAACAGGGAAAAGATTGAGAAGATTCTCACCTTCAGAATCCCTTACTACGTGGGACCTCTCGCTAGAG
GAAACTCAAGATTCGCTTGGATGACCAGAAAGTCTGAGGAAACCATCACCCCTTGGAACTTCGAAGAGGT
GGTGGATAAGGGTGCTAGTGCTCAGTCTTTCATCGAGAGGATGACCAACTTCGATAAGAACCTTCCAAAC
GAGAAGGTGCTCCCTAAGCACTCTTTGCTCTACGAGTACTTCACCGTGTACAACGAGTTGACCAAGGTTA
AGTACGTGACCGAGGGAATGAGGAAGCCTGCTTTTTTGTCAGGTGAGCAAAAGAAGGCTATCGTTGATCT
CTTGTTCAAGACCAACAGAAAGGTGACCGTGAAGCAGCTCAAAGAGGATTACTTCAAGAAAATCGAGTGC
TTCGATTCAGTTGAGATTTCTGGTGTTGAGGATAGGTTCAACGCATCTCTCGGAACCTACCACGATCTCC
TCAAGATCATTAAGGATAAGGATTTCTTGGATAACGAGGAAAACGAGGATATCTTGGAGGATATCGTTCT
TACCCTCACCCTCTTTGAAGATAGAGAGATGATTGAAGAAAGGCTCAAGACCTACGCTCATCTCTTCGAT
GATAAGGTGATGAAGCAGTTGAAGAGAAGAAGATACACTGGTTGGGGAAGGCTCTCAAGAAAGCTCATTA
ACGGAATCAGGGATAAGCAGTCTGGAAAGACAATCCTTGATTTCCTCAAGTCTGATGGATTCGCTAACAG
AAACTTCATGCAGCTCATCCACGATGATTCTCTCACCTTTAAAGAGGATATCCAGAAGGCTCAGGTTTCA
GGACAGGGTGATAGTCTCCATGAGCATATCGCTAACCTCGCTGGATCTCCTGCAATCAAGAAGGGAATCC
TCCAGACTGTGAAGGTTGTGGATGAGTTGGTGAAGGTGATGGGAAGGCATAAGCCTGAGAACATCGTGAT
CGAAATGGCTAGAGAGAACCAGACCACTCAGAAGGGACAGAAGAACTCTAGGGAAAGGATGAAGAGGATC
GAGGAAGGTATCAAAGAGCTTGGATCTCAGATCCTCAAAGAGCACCCTGTTGAGAACACTCAGCTCCAGA
ATGAGAAGCTCTACCTCTACTACCTCCAGAACGGAAGGGATATGTATGTGGATCAAGAGTTGGATATCAA
CAGGCTCTCTGATTACGATGTTGATCATATCGTGCCACAGTCATTCTTGAAGGATGATTCTATCGATAAC
AAGGTGCTCACCAGGTCTGATAAGAACAGGGGTAAGAGTGATAACGTGCCAAGTGAAGAGGTTGTGAAGA
AAATGAAGAACTATTGGAGGCAGCTCCTCAACGCTAAGCTCATCACTCAGAGAAAGTTCGATAACTTGAC
TAAGGCTGAGAGGGGAGGACTCTCTGAATTGGATAAGGCAGGATTCATCAAGAGGCAGCTTGTGGAAACC
AGGCAGATCACTAAGCACGTTGCACAGATCCTCGATTCTAGGATGAACACCAAGTACGATGAGAACGATA
AGTTGATCAGGGAAGTGAAGGTTATCACCCTCAAGTCAAAGCTCGTGTCTGATTTCAGAAAGGATTTCCA
ATTCTACAAGGTGAGGGAAATCAACAACTACCACCACGCTCACGATGCTTACCTTAACGCTGTTGTTGGA
ACCGCTCTCATCAAGAAGTATCCTAAGCTCGAGTCAGAGTTCGTGTACGGTGATTACAAGGTGTACGATG
TGAGGAAGATGATCGCTAAGTCTGAGCAAGAGATCGGAAAGGCTACCGCTAAGTATTTCTTCTACTCTAA
CATCATGAATTTCTTCAAGACCGAGATTACCCTCGCTAACGGTGAGATCAGAAAGAGGCCACTCATCGAG
ACAAACGGTGAAACAGGTGAGATCGTGTGGGATAAGGGAAGGGATTTCGCTACCGTTAGAAAGGTGCTCT
CTATGCCACAGGTGAACATCGTTAAGAAAACCGAGGTGCAGACCGGTGGATTCTCTAAAGAGTCTATCCT
CCCTAAGAGGAACTCTGATAAGCTCATTGCTAGGAAGAAGGATTGGGACCCTAAGAAATACGGTGGTTTC
GATTCTCCTACCGTGGCTTACTCTGTTCTCGTTGTGGCTAAGGTTGAGAAGGGAAAGAGTAAGAAGCTCA
AGTCTGTTAAGGAACTTCTCGGAATCACTATCATGGAAAGGTCATCTTTCGAGAAGAACCCAATCGATTT
CCTCGAGGCTAAGGGATACAAAGAGGTTAAGAAGGATCTCATCATCAAGCTCCCAAAGTACTCACTCTTC
GAACTCGAGAACGGTAGAAAGAGGATGCTCGCTTCTGCTGGTGAGCTTCAAAAGGGAAACGAGCTTGCTC
TCCCATCTAAGTACGTTAACTTTCTTTACCTCGCTTCTCACTACGAGAAGTTGAAGGGATCTCCAGAAGA
TAACGAGCAGAAGCAACTTTTCGTTGAGCAGCACAAGCACTACTTGGATGAGATCATCGAGCAGATCTCT
GAGTTCTCTAAAAGGGTGATCCTCGCTGATGCAAACCTCGATAAGGTGTTGTCTGCTTACAACAAGCACA
GAGATAAGCCTATCAGGGAACAGGCAGAGAACATCATCCATCTCTTCACCCTTACCAACCTCGGTGCTCC
TGCTGCTTTCAAGTACTTCGATACAACCATCGATAGGAAGAGATACACCTCTACCAAAGAAGTGCTCGAT
GCTACCCTCATCCATCAGTCTATCACTGGACTCTACGAGACTAGGATCGATCTCTCACAGCTCGGTGGTG
ATTCAAGGGCTGATCCTAAGAAGAAGAGGAAGGTTTGACGTCGACGATATGAAGATGAAGATGAAATATT
TGGTGTGTCAAATAAAAAGCTTGTGTGCTTAAGTTTGTGTTTTTTTCTTGGCTTGTTGTGTTATGAATTT
GTGGCTTTTTCTAATATTAAATGAATGTAAGATCACATTATAATGAATAAACAAATGTTTCTATAATCCA
TTGTGAATGTTTTGTTGGATCTCTTCTGCAGCATATAACTACTGTATGTGCTATGGTATGGACTATGGAA
TATGATTAAAGATAAGCCAGAGCTCTGGTGACGGACCCATGGCTTCGTTGAACAACGGAAACTCGACTTG
CCTTCCGCACAATACATCATTTCTTCTTAGCTTTTTTTCTTCTTCTTCGTTCATACAGTTTTTTTTTGTT
TATCAGCTTACATTTTCTTGAACCGTAGCTTTCGTTTTCTTCTTTTTAACTTTCCATTCGGAGTTTTTGT
ATCTTGTTTCATAGTTTGTCCCAGGATTAGAATGATTAGGCATCGAACCTTCAAGAATTTGATTGAATAA
AACATCTTCATTCTTAAGATATGAAGATAATCTTCAAAAGGCCCCTGGGAATCTGAAAGAAGAGAAGCAG
GCCCATTTATATGGGAAAGAACAATAGTATTTCTTATATAGGCCCATTTAAGTTGAAAACAATCTTCAAA
AGTCCCACATCGCTTAGATAAGAAAACGAAGCTGAGTTTATATACAGCTAGAGTCGAAGTAGTGATTGTT
GGTAGTAGCGACTCCATGGTTTTAGAGCTAGAAATAGCAAGTTAAAATAAGGCTAGTCCGTTATCAACTT
GAAAAAGTGGCACCGAGTCGGTGCTTTTTTTCCCGGGCGCGCCGATCATGAGCGGAGAATTAAGGGAGTC
ACGTTATGACCCCCGCCGATGACGCGGGACAAGCCGTTTTACGTTTGGAACTGACAGAACCGCAACGTTG
AAGGAGCCACTCAGCCGCGGGTTTCTGGAGTTTAATGAGCTAAGCACATACGTCAGAAACCATTATTGCG
CGTTCAAAAGTCGCCTAAGGTCACTATCAGCTAGCAAATATTTCTTGTCAAAAATGCTCCACTGACGTTC
CATAAATTCCCCTCGGTATCCAATTAGAGTCTCATATTCACTCTCAATCCAAATAATCTGCACCGTACCT
GCAGGGTCCGAGCTAGGTCACAGAAGCGCTCAGGAAGGCCGCTGAGATAGAGGCATGGCGGCCAATGCGG
GCGGCGGTGGAGCGGGAGGAGGCAGCGGCAGCGGCAGCGTGGCTGCGCCGGCGGTGTGCCGCCCCAGCGG
CTCGCGGTGGACGCCGACGCCGGAGCAGATCAGGATGCTGAAGGAGCTGTACTACGGCTGCGGCATCCGG
TCGCCCAGCTCGGAGCAGATCCAGCGCATCACCGCCATGCTGCGGCAGCACGGCAAGATCGAGGGCAAGA
ACGTCTTCTACTGGTTCCAGAACCACAAGGCCCGCGAGCGCCAGAAGCGCCGCCTCACCAGCCTCGACGT
GAACGTGCCCGCCGCCGGCGCGGCCGACGCCACCACCAGCCAACTCGGCGTCCTCTCGCTGTCGTCGCCG
CCGCCTTCAGGCGCGGCGCCTCCCTCGCCCACCCTCGGCTTCTACGCCGCCGGCAATGGCGGCGGATCGG
CTGTGCTGCTGGACACGAGTTCCGACTGGGGCAGCAGCGGCGCTGCGATGGCCACCGAGACATGCTTCCT
CCAGGACTACATGGGCGTGACGGACACGGGCAGCTCGTCGCAGTGGCCACGCTTCTCGTCGTCGGACACG
ATAATGGCGGCGGCCGCGGCGCGGGCGGCGACGACGCGGGCGCCCGAGACTCTCCCTCTCTTCCCGACCT
GCGGCGACGACGGCGGCAGCGGTAGCAGCAGCTACTTGCCGTTCTGGGGTGCCGCGTCCACAACTGCCGG
CGCCACTTCTTCCGTTGCGATCCAGCAGCAACACCAGCTGCAGGAGCAGTACAGCTTTTACAGCAACAGC
AACAGCACCCAGCTGGCCGGCACCGGCAACCAAGACGTATCGGCAACAGCAGCAGCAGCCGCCGCCCTGG
AGCTGAGCCTCAGCTCATGGTGCTCCCCTTACCCTGCTGCAGGGAGTATGTGAGAGCAACGCGAGCTGCC
ACTGCTCTTCACTTATGTCTCTGGAATGGAAGGAGGAGGAAGTGAGCATAGCGTTGGTGCGTTGCTGTCA
TTGTCCTAGGTTAGTAGCTAGTGCCAGTTACTAGTAAGCATCAGGCATAGGAGTATGTAGTAGAAGCATG
CACGTTGCCGGCCAGCCAGGCTTTAGACGGGAAAAGAATTTGGTGCAGCCGGCTGCAAAACAGGATGTTT
ACAGCCCCCCCCTCGAGCCCTAGACTTGTCCATCTTCTGGATTGGCCAAGTTAATTAATGTATGAAATAA
AAGGATGCACACATAGTGACATGCTAATCACTATAATGTGGGCATCAAAGTTGTGTGTTATGTGTAATTA
CTAATTATCTGAATAAGAGAAAGAGATCATCCATATTTCTTATCCTAAATGAATGTCACGTGTCTTTATA
ATTCTTTGATGAACCAGATGCATTTTATTAACCAATTCCATATACATATAAATATTAATCATATATAATT
AATATCAATTGGGTTAGCAAAACAAATCTAGTCTAGGTGTGTTTTGCTAATTATTGGGGGATAGTGCAAA
AAGAAATCTACGTTCTCAATAATTCAGATAGAAAACTTAATAAAGTGAGATAATTTACATAGATTGCTTT
TATCCTTTGATATATGTGAAACCATGCATGATATAAGGAAAATAGATAGAGAAATAATTTTTTACATCGT
TGAATATGTAAACAATTTAATTCAAGAAGCTAGGAATATAAATATTGAGGAGTTTATGATTAGAGCTCTC
CCGCTGGCAGACATACTGTCCCACAAATGAAGATGGAATCTGTAAAAGAAAACGCGTGAAATAATGCGTC
TGACAAAGGTTAGGTCGGCTGCCTTTAATCAATACCAAAGTGGTCCCTACCACGATGGAAAAACTGTGCA
GTCGGTTTGGCTTTTTCTGACGAACAAATAAGATTCGTGGCCGACAGGTGGGGGTCCACCATGTGAAGGC
ATCTTCAGACTCCAATAATGGAGCAATGACGTAAGGGCTTACGAAATAAGTAAGGGTAGTTTGGGAAATG
TCCACTCACCCGTCAGTCTATAAATACTTAGCCCCTCCCTCATTGTTAAGGGAGCAAAATCTCAGAGAGA
TAGTCCTAGAGAGAGAAAGAGAGCAAGTAGCCTAGAAGTAGTCAAGGCGGCGAAGTATTCAGGCACGTGG
CCAGGAAGAAGAAAAGCCAAGACGACGAAAACAGGTAAGAGCTAAGCTTATGGAGAGTGGTTCCAACAGC
ACTTCTTGTCCAATGGCTTTTGCCGGGGATAATAGTGATGGTCCGATGTGTCCTATGATGATGATGATGC
CGCCCATCATGACATCACATCAACATCATGGTCATGATCATCAACATCAACAACAAGAACATGATGGTTA
TGCATATCAGTCACACCACCAACAAAGTAGTTCCCTTTTTCTTCAATCACTAGCTCCTCCCCAAGGAACT
AAGAACAAAGTTGCTTCTTCTTCTTCTCCTTCCTCTTGTGCTCCTGCCTATTCTCTAATGGAGATCCATC
ATAACGAAATCGTTGCAGGAGGAATCAACCCTTGCTCCTCTTCCTCTTCTTCAGCCTCTGTCAAGGCCAA
GATCATGGCTCATCCTCACTACCACCGCCTCTTGGCCGCTTATGTCAATTGTCAGAAGGTTGGAGCACCA
CCGGAGGTTGTGGCGAGGCTAGAGGAGGCATGCTCGTCTGCCGCAGCCGCTGCCGCATCTATGGGACCAA
CAGGATGTCTAGGTGAAGATCCAGGGCTTGATCAATTCATGGAAGCTTACTGTGAAATGCTCGTTAAGTA
TGAGCAAGAGCTCTCCAAACCTTTCAAGGAAGCTATGGTCTTCCTTCAACGTGTCGAGTGTCAATTCAAA
TCCCTCTCTCTATCCTCACCTTCCTCTTTCTCCGGTTATGGAGAGACAGCAATTGATAGGAACAATAATG
GGTCATCCGAGGAAGAAGTCGATATGAACAATGAATTTGTAGATCCACAAGCTGAGGATAGAGAGCTTAA
AGGACAGCTCTTGCGCAAGTACAGTGGTTACTTAGGGAGCCTCAAGCAAGAGTTCATGAAGAAGAGGAAG
AAAGGAAAGCTCCCTAAAGAAGCTCGTCAACAACTGCTTGATTGGTGGAGCCGTCACTACAAATGGCCTT
ACCCTTCGGAGCAACAAAAGCTCGCCCTTGCGGAATCAACGGGGCTGGACCAGAAACAGATAAACAATTG
GTTCATAAACCAGAGGAAACGGCATTGGAAGCCGTCGGAGGACATGCAGTTTGTAGTAATGGACGCAACA
CATCCTCACCATTACTTCATGGATAATGTCTTGGGCAATCCTTTCCCAATGGATCACATCTCCTCCACCA
TGCTTTGACTCGAGTTTCTCCATAATAATGTGTGAGTAGTTCCCAGATAAGGGAATTAGGGTTCCTATAG
GGTTTCGCTCATGTGTTGAGCATATAAGAAACCCTTAGTATGTATTTGTATTTGTAAAATACTTCTATCA
ATAAAATTTCTAATTCCTAAAACCAAAATCCAGTACTAAAATCCAGATCCCCCGAATTAAGTGTTTGATC
GCCGGCGGTACCGAGTGTACTTCAAGTCAGTGGGAAATCAATAAAATGATTATTTTATGAATATATTTCA
TTGTGCAAGTAGATAGAAATTACATATGTTACATAACACACGAAATAAACAAAAAAAGACAATCCAAAAA
CAAACACCCCAAAAAAAATAATCACTTTAGATAAACTCGTATGAGGAGAGGCACGTTCAGTGACTCGACG
ATTCCCGAGCAAAAAAAGTCTCCCCGTCACACATGTAGTGGGTGACGCAATTATCTTTAAAGTAATCCTT
CTGTTGACTTGTCATTGATAACATCCAGTCTTCGTCAGGATTGCAAAGAATTATAGAAGGGATCCCACCT
TTTATTTTCTTCTTTTTTCCATATTTAGGGTTGACAGTGAAATCAGACTGGCAACCTATTAATTGCTTCC
ACAATGGGACGAACTTGAAGGGGATGTCGTCGATGATATTATAGGTGGCGTGTTCATCGTAGTTGGTGAA
ATCGATGGTACCGTTCCAATAGTTGTGTCGTCCGAGACTTCTAGCCCAGGTGGTCTTTCCGGTACGAGTT
GGTCCGCAGATGTAGAGGCTGGGGTGTCGGATTCCATTCCTTCCATTGTCCTTGTTAAATCGGCCATCCA
TTCAAGGTCAGATTGAGCTTGTTGGTATGAGACAGGATGTATGTAAGTATAAGCGTCTATGCTTACATGG
TATAGATGGGTTTCCCTCCAGGAGTGTAGATCTTCGTGGCAGCGAAGATCTGATTCTGTGAAGGGCGACA
CATACGGTTCAGGTTGTGGAGGGAATAATTTGTTGGCTGAATATTCCAGCCATTGAAGCTTTGTTGCCCA
TTCATGAGGGAATTCTTCCTTGATCATGTCAAGATATTCCTCCTTAGACGTTGCAGTCTGGATAATAGTT
CTCCATCGTGCGTCAGATTTGCGAGGAGAAACCTTATGATCTCGGAAATCTCCTCTGGTTTTAATATCTC
CGTCCTTTGATATGTAATCAAGGACTTGTTTAGAGTTTCTAGCTGGCTGGATATTAGGGTGATTTCCTTC
AAAATCGAAAAAAGAAGGATCCCTAATACAAGGTTTTTTATCAAGCTGGAGAAGAGCATGATAGTGGGTA
GTGCCATCTTGATGAAGCTCAGAAGCAACACCAAGGAAGAAAATAAGAAAAGGTGTGAGTTTCTCCCAGA
GAAACTGGAATAAATCATCTCTTTGAGATGAGCACTTGGGATAGGTAAGGAAAACATATTTAGATTGGAG
TCTGAAGTTCTTACTAGCAGAAGGCATGTTGTTGTGACTCCGAGGGGTTGCCTCAAACTCTATCTTATAA
CCGGCGTGGAGGCATGGAGGCAGGGGTATTTTGGTCATTTTAATAGATAGTGGAAAATGACGTGGAATTT
ACTTAAAGACGAAGTCTTTGCGACAAGGGGGGGCCCACGCCGAATTTAATATTACCGGCGTGGCCCCCCC
TTATCGCGAGTGCTTTAGCACGAGCGGTCCAGATTTAAAGTAGAAAATTTCCCGCCCACTAGGGTTAAAG
GTGTTCACACTATAAAAGCATATACGATGTGATGGTATTTGATGGAGCGTATATTGTATCAGGTATTTCC
GTTGGATACGAATTATTCGTACGACCCTCATAGTTTAAACTATCAGTGTTTGACAGGATATATTGGCGGG
TAAACCTAAGAGAAAAGAGCGTTTATTAGAATAATCGGATATTTAAAAGGGCGTGAAAAGGTTTATCCGT
TCGTCCATTTGTATGTGCATGCCAACCACAGGGTTCCCCTCGGGATCAAAGTACTTTGATCCAACCCCTC
CGCTGCTATAGTGCAGTCGGCTTCTGACGTTCAGTGCAGCCGTCTTCTGAAAACGACATGTCGCACAAGT
CCTAAGTTACGCGACAGGCTGCCGCCCTGCCCTTTTCCTGGCGTTTTCTTGTCGCGTGTTTTAGTCGCAT
AAAGTAGAATACTTGCGACTAGAACCGGAGACATTACGCCATGAACAAGAGCGCCGCCGCTGGCCTGCTG
GGCTATGCCCGCGTCAGCACCGACGACCAGGACTTGACCAACCAACGGGCCGAACTGCACGCGGCCGGCT
GCACCAAGCTGTTTTCCGAGAAGATCACCGGCACCAGGCGCGACCGCCCGGAGCTGGCCAGGATGCTTGA
CCACCTACGCCCTGGCGACGTTGTGACAGTGACCAGGCTAGACCGCCTGGCCCGCAGCACCCGCGACCTA
CTGGACATTGCCGAGCGCATCCAGGAGGCCGGCGCGGGCCTGCGTAGCCTGGCAGAGCCGTGGGCCGACA
CCACCACGCCGGCCGGCCGCATGGTGTTGACCGTGTTCGCCGGCATTGCCGAGTTCGAGCGTTCCCTAAT
CATCGACCGCACCCGGAGCGGGCGCGAGGCCGCCAAGGCCCGAGGCGTGAAGTTTGGCCCCCGCCCTACC
CTCACCCCGGCACAGATCGCGCACGCCCGCGAGCTGATCGACCAGGAAGGCCGCACCGTGAAAGAGGCGG
CTGCACTGCTTGGCGTGCATCGCTCGACCCTGTACCGCGCACTTGAGCGCAGCGAGGAAGTGACGCCCAC
CGAGGCCAGGCGGCGCGGTGCCTTCCGTGAGGACGCATTGACCGAGGCCGACGCCCTGGCGGCCGCCGAG
AATGAACGCCAAGAGGAACAAGCATGAAACCGCACCAGGACGGCCAGGACGAACCGTTTTTCATTACCGA
AGAGATCGAGGCGGAGATGATCGCGGCCGGGTACGTGTTCGAGCCGCCCGCGCACGGCTCAACCGTGCGG
CTGCATGAAATCCTGGCCGGTTTGTCTGATGCCAAGCTGGCGGCCTGGCCGGCCAGCTTGGCCGCTGAAG
AAACCGAGCGCCGCCGTCTAAAAAGGTGATGTGTATTTGAGTAAAACAGCTTGCGTCATGCGGTCGCTGC
GTATATGATGCGATGAGTAAATAAACAAATACGCAAGGGGAACGCATGAAGGTTATCGCTGTACTTAACC
AGAAAGGCGGGTCAGGCAAGACGACCATCGCAACCCATCTAGCCCGCGCCCTGCAACTCGCCGGGGCCGA
TGTTCTGTTAGTCGATTCCGATCCCCAGGGCAGTGCCCGCGATTGGGCGGCCGTGCGGGAAGATCAACCG
CTAACCGTTGTCGGCATCGACCGCCCGACGATTGACCGCGACGTGAAGGCCATCGGCCGGCGCGACTTCG
TAGTGATCGACGGAGCGCCCCAGGCGGCGGACTTGGCTGTGTCCGCGATCAAGGCAGCCGACTTCGTGCT
GATTCCGGTGCAGCCAAGCCCTTACGACATATGGGCCACCGCCGACCTGGTGGAGCTGGTTAAGCAGCGC
ATTGAGGTCACGGATGGAAGGCTACAAGCGGCCTTTGTCGTGTCGCGGGCGATCAAAGGCACGCGCATCG
GCGGTGAGGTTGCCGAGGCGCTGGCCGGGTACGAGCTGCCCATTCTTGAGTCCCGTATCACGCAGCGCGT
GAGCTACCCAGGCACTGCCGCCGCCGGCACAACCGTTCTTGAATCAGAACCCGAGGGCGACGCTGCCCGC
GAGGTCCAGGCGCTGGCCGCTGAAATTAAATCAAAACTCATTTGAGTTAATGAGGTAAAGAGAAAATGAG
CAAAAGCACAAACACGCTAAGTGCCGGCCGTCCGAGCGCACGCAGCAGCAAGGCTGCAACGTTGGCCAGC
CTGGCAGACACGCCAGCCATGAAGCGGGTCAACTTTCAGTTGCCGGCGGAGGATCACACCAAGCTGAAGA
TGTACGCGGTACGCCAAGGCAAGACCATTACCGAGCTGCTATCTGAATACATCGCGCAGCTACCAGAGTA
AATGAGCAAATGAATAAATGAGTAGATGAATTTTAGCGGCTAAAGGAGGCGGCATGGAAAATCAAGAACA
ACCAGGCACCGACGCCGTGGAATGCCCCATGTGTGGAGGAACGGGCGGTTGGCCAGGCGTAAGCGGCTGG
GTTGCCTGCCGGCCCTGCAATGGCACTGGAACCCCCAAGCCCGAGGAATCGGCGTGAGCGGTCGCAAACC
ATCCGGCCCGGTACAAATCGGCGCGGCGCTGGGTGATGACCTGGTGGAGAAGTTGAAGGCCGCGCAGGCC
GCCCAGCGGCAACGCATCGAGGCAGAAGCACGCCCCGGTGAATCGTGGCAAGCGGCCGCTGATCGAATCC
GCAAAGAATCCCGGCAACCGCCGGCAGCCGGTGCGCCGTCGATTAGGAAGCCGCCCAAGGGCGACGAGCA
ACCAGATTTTTTCGTTCCGATGCTCTATGACGTGGGCACCCGCGATAGTCGCAGCATCATGGACGTGGCC
GTTTTCCGTCTGTCGAAGCGTGACCGACGAGCTGGCGAGGTGATCCGCTACGAGCTTCCAGACGGGCACG
TAGAGGTTTCCGCAGGGCCGGCCGGCATGGCCAGTGTGTGGGATTACGACCTGGTACTGATGGCGGTTTC
CCATCTAACCGAATCCATGAACCGATACCGGGAAGGGAAGGGAGACAAGCCCGGCCGCGTGTTCCGTCCA
CACGTTGCGGACGTACTCAAGTTCTGCCGGCGAGCCGATGGCGGAAAGCAGAAAGACGACCTGGTAGAAA
CCTGCATTCGGTTAAACACCACGCACGTTGCCATGCAGCGTACGAAGAAGGCCAAGAACGGCCGCCTGGT
GACGGTATCCGAGGGTGAAGCCTTGATTAGCCGCTACAAGATCGTAAAGAGCGAAACCGGGCGGCCGGAG
TACATCGAGATCGAGCTAGCTGATTGGATGTACCGCGAGATCACAGAAGGCAAGAACCCGGACGTGCTGA
CGGTTCACCCCGATTACTTTTTGATCGATCCCGGCATCGGCCGTTTTCTCTACCGCCTGGCACGCCGCGC
CGCAGGCAAGGCAGAAGCCAGATGGTTGTTCAAGACGATCTACGAACGCAGTGGCAGCGCCGGAGAGTTC
AAGAAGTTCTGTTTCACCGTGCGCAAGCTGATCGGGTCAAATGACCTGCCGGAGTACGATTTGAAGGAGG
AGGCGGGGCAGGCTGGCCCGATCCTAGTCATGCGCTACCGCAACCTGATCGAGGGCGAAGCATCCGCCGG
TTCCTAATGTACGGAGCAGATGCTAGGGCAAATTGCCCTAGCAGGGGAAAAAGGTCGAAAAGGCCTCTTT
CCTGTGGATAGCACGTACATTGGGAACCCAAAGCCGTACATTGGGAACCGGAACCCGTACATTGGGAACC
CAAAGCCGTACATTGGGAACCGGTCACACATGTAAGTGACTGATATAAAAGAGAAAAAAGGCGATTTTTC
CGCCTAAAACTCTTTAAAACTTATTAAAACTCTTAAAACCCGCCTGGCCTGTGCATAACTGTCTGGCCAG
CGCACAGCCCAAGAGCTGCAAAAAGCGCCTACCCTTCGGTCGCTGCGCTCCCTACGCCCCGCCGCTTCGC
GTCGGCCTATCGCGGCCGCTGGCCGCTCAAAAATGGCTGGCCTACGGCCAGGCAATCTACCAGGGCGCGG
ACAAGCCGCGCCGTCGCCACTCGACCGCCGGCGCCCACATCAAGGCACCCTGCCTCGCGCGTTTCGGTGA
TGACGGTGAAAACCTCTGACACATGCAGCTCCCGGAAACGGTCACAGCTTGTCTGTAAGCGGATGCCGGG
AGCAGACAAGCCCGTCAGGGCGCGTCAGCGGGTGTTGGCGGGTGTCGGGGCGCAGCCATGACCCAGTCAC
GTAGCGATAGCGGAGTGTATACTGGCTTAACTATGCGGCATCAGAGCAGATTGTACTGAGAGTGCACCAT
ATGCGGTGTGAAATACCGCACAGATGCGTAAGGAGAAAATACCGCATCAGGCCCTCTTCCGCTTCCTCGC
TCACTGACTCGCTGCGCTCGGTCGTTCGGCTGCGGCGAGCGGTATCAGCTCACTCAAAGGCGGTAATACG
GTTATCCACAGAATCAGGGGATAACGCAGGAAAGAACATGTGAGCAAAAGGCCAGCAAAAGGCCAGGAAC
CGTAAAAAGGCCGCGTTGCTGGCGTTTTTCCATAGGCTCCGCCCCCCTGACGAGCATCACAAAAATCGAC
GCTCAAGTCAGAGGTGGCGAAACCCGACAGGACTATAAAGATACCAGGCGTTTCCCCCTGGAAGCTCCCT
CGTGCGCTCTCCTGTTCCGACCCTGCCGCTTACCGGATACCTGTCCGCCTTTCTCCCTTCGGGAAGCGTG
GCGCTTTCTCATAGCTCACGCTGTAGGTATCTCAGTTCGGTGTAGGTCGTTCGCTCCAAGCTGGGCTGTG
TGCACGAACCCCCCGTTCAGCCCGACCGCTGCGCCTTATCCGGTAACTATCGTCTTGAGTCCAACCCGGT
AAGACACGACTTATCGCCACTGGCAGCAGCCACTGGTAACAGGATTAGCAGAGCGAGGTATGTAGGCGGT
GCTACAGAGTTCTTGAAGTGGTGGCCTAACTACGGCTACACTAGAAGGACAGTATTTGGTATCTGCGCTC
TGCTGAAGCCAGTTACCTTCGGAAAAAGAGTTGGTAGCTCTTGATCCGGCAAACAAACCACCGCTGGTAG
CGGTGGTTTTTTTGTTTGCAAGCAGCAGATTACGCGCAGAAAAAAAGGATCTCAAGAAGATCCTTTGATC
TTTTCTACGGGGTCTGACGCTCAGTGGAACGAAAACTCACGTTAAGGGATTTTGGTCATGCATTCTAGGT
ACTAAAACAATTCATCCAGTAAAATATAATATTTTATTTTCTCCCAATCAGGCTTGATCCCCAGTAAGTC
AAAAAATAGCTCGACATACTGTTCTTCCCCGATATCCTCCCTGATCGACCGGACGCAGAAGGCAATGTCA
TACCACTTGTCCGCCCTGCCGCTTCTCCCAAGATCAATAAAGCCACTTACTTTGCCATCTTTCACAAAGA
TGTTGCTGTCTCCCAGGTCGCCGTGGGAAAAGACAAGTTCCTCTTCGGGCTTTTCCGTCTTTAAAAAATC
ATACAGCTCGCGCGGATCTTTAAATGGAGTGTCTTCTTCCCAGTTTTCGCAATCCACATCGGCCAGATCG
TTATTCAGTAAGTAATCCAATTCGGCTAAGCGGCTGTCTAAGCTATTCGTATAGGGACAATCCGATATGT
CGATGGAGTGAAAGAGCCTGATGCACTCCGCATACAGCTCGATAATCTTTTCAGGGCTTTGTTCATCTTC
ATACTCTTCCGAGCAAAGGACGCCATCGGCCTCACTCATGAGCAGATTGCTCCAGCCATCATGCCGTTCA
AAGTGCAGGACCTTTGGAACAGGCAGCTTTCCTTCCAGCCATAGCATCATGTCCTTTTCCCGTTCCACAT
CATAGGTGGTCCCTTTATACCGGCTGTCCGTCATTTTTAAATATAGGTTTTCATTTTCTCCCACCAGCTT
ATATACCTTAGCAGGAGACATTCCTTCCGTATCTTTTACGCAGCGGTATTTTTCGATCAGTTTTTTCAAT
TCCGGTGATATTCTCATTTTAGCCATTTATTATTTCCTTCCTCTTTTCTACAGTATTTAAAGATACCCCA
AGAAGCTAATTATAACAAGACGAACTCCAATTCACTGTTCCTTGCATTCTAAAACCTTAAATACCAGAAA
ACAGCTTTTTCAAAGTTGTTTTCAAAGTTGGCGTATAACATAGTATCGACGGAGCCGATTTTGAAACCGC
GGTGATCACAGGCAGCAACGCTCTGTCATCGTTACAATCAACATGCTACCCTCCGCGAGATCATCCGTGT
TTCAAACCCGGCAGCTTAGTTGCCGTTCTTCCGAATAGCATCGGTAACATGAGCAAAGTCTGCCGCCTTA
CAACGGCTCTCCCGCTGACGCCGTCCCGGACTGATGGGCTGCCTGTATCGAGTGGTGATTTTGTGCCGAG
CTGCCGGTCGGGGAGCTGTTGGCTGGCTGG
Features (pLannotate 1.2.2; 28 found; start..end, strand, type, name):
      1..25      +  misc_feature   LB T-DNA repeat: left border repeat from nopaline C58 T-DNA
    103..277     -  polyA_signal   CaMV poly(A) signal: cauliflower mosaic virus polyadenylation signal
    334..1126    -  CDS            NeoR/KanR (fragment): aminoglycoside phosphotransferase from Tn5; aph(3')-II (or nptII); confers resistance to neomycin, kanamycin, and G418 (Geneticin®)
   1194..1870    -  promoter       CaMV 35S promoter (enhanced): cauliflower mosaic virus 35S promoter with a duplicated enhancer region
   1960..2048    +  CDS            lacI (fragment): lac repressor; lacI; The lac repressor binds to the lac operator to inhibit transcription in E. coli. This inhibition can be relieved by adding lactose or isopropyl-β-D-thiogalactopyranoside (IPTG).
   2061..2082    +  protein_bind   CAP binding site: CAP binding activates transcription in the presence of cAMP. E. coli catabolite activator protein
   2097..2127    +  promoter       lac promoter: promoter for the E. coli lac operon
   2131..2153    +  protein_bind   lac operator (fragment): The lac repressor binds to the lac operator to inhibit transcription in E. coli. This inhibition can be relieved by adding lactose or isopropyl-β-D-thiogalactopyranoside (IPTG). lac repressor encoded by lacI
   2517..2573    +  CDS            MP_BEYDV (fragment): Protein inferred from homology: Swiss-Prot protein existence level 3. Involved in the viral transport within, and between cells. From Bean yellow dwarf virus (BeYDV).
   3080..3421    +  promoter       CaMV 35S promoter: strong constitutive promoter from cauliflower mosaic virus
   3459..7562    +  CDS            cas9: CAS9_STRP1 - Also known as csn1 From Streptococcus pyogenes serotype M1.
   7608..7856    +  terminator     HSP terminator: efficient transcription terminator from the Arabidopsis thaliana heat shock protein 18.2 gene (Nagaya et al., 2010)
   8349..8424    +  misc_RNA       gRNA scaffold: guide RNA scaffold for the Streptococcus pyogenes CRISPR/Cas9 system
   8559..8742    +  promoter       NOS promoter: nopaline synthase promoter NOS promoter
   8874..9548    +  CDS            WOX1 (fragment): WOX1_ORYSJ - Also known as MOC3 From Oryza sativa subsp. japonica (Rice).
  10970..12115   +  CDS            STM: STM_ARATH - Experimental evidence at protein level: Swiss-Prot protein existence level 1. Required for shoot apical meristem (SAM) formation during embryogenesis. Negatively regulates ASYMMETRIC LEAVES1 (AS1) and ASYMMETRIC LEAVES2 (AS2 or LBD6). Probably binds to the DNA sequence 5'-TGAC-3'. Binds to RNA (By similarity). From Arabidopsis thaliana (Mouse-ear cress).
  12125..12299   +  polyA_signal   CaMV poly(A) signal: cauliflower mosaic virus polyadenylation signal
  12732..13607   -  CDS            REPA_BEYDV: Experimental evidence at protein level: Swiss-Prot protein existence level 1. Implicated in enhancement of V-sense gene expression. Acts a an inhibitor of C-sense gene transcription. From Bean yellow dwarf virus (BeYDV).
  13902..13958   +  CDS            MP_BEYDV (fragment): Protein inferred from homology: Swiss-Prot protein existence level 3. Involved in the viral transport within, and between cells. From Bean yellow dwarf virus (BeYDV).
  13981..14005   +  misc_feature   RB T-DNA repeat: right border repeat from nopaline C58 T-DNA
  14345..14746   +  CDS            Y4CG_SINFN (fragment): Protein inferred from homology: Swiss-Prot protein existence level 3. From Sinorhizobium fredii (strain NBRC 101917 / NGR234).
  15306..15935   +  CDS            pVS1 StaA: stability protein from the Pseudomonas plasmid pVS1 (Heeb et al., 2000)
  16364..17437   +  CDS            pVS1 RepA: replication protein from the Pseudomonas plasmid pVS1 (Heeb et al., 2000)
  17503..17697   +  rep_origin     pVS1 oriV: origin of replication for the Pseudomonas plasmid pVS1 (Heeb et al., 2000)
  17900..17939   +  CDS            rop (fragment): Rop protein, which maintains plasmids at low copy number; rop
  18041..18181   +  misc_feature   bom: basis of mobility region from pBR322
  18367..18955   -  rep_origin     ori: high-copy-number ColE1/pMB1/pBR322/pUC origin of replication
  19042..19836   -  CDS            KanR: aminoglycoside phosphotransferase; aphA-3; confers resistance to kanamycin
