[The description below was written by a language model from this plasmid's Addgene catalogue record and pLannotate feature annotations shown in this document.]
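Description:
pRN227 is a plant-expression T-DNA binary vector built on the pTRANS_201 backbone (a Cambia-type binary) that delivers a Bean yellow dwarf virus (BeYDV) geminiviral replicon carrying gene-editing and developmental-regulator cassettes. The roughly 20.3 kb plasmid replicates in E. coli through a high-copy ColE1/pUC-type origin with a pBR322 bom site. In Agrobacterium it is maintained by the pVS1 oriV together with pVS1 RepA and StaA. Bacterial selection is by kanamycin (aphA-3). Between the nopaline-type left and right borders, next to the left border, lies a plant-selectable nptII (NeoR/KanR) gene driven in reverse orientation by an enhanced CaMV 35S promoter and ended by the CaMV poly(A) signal.

The replicon portion is bracketed by two short repeated BeYDV segments, which the annotation tool matched to movement-protein fragments. These likely mark the flanking viral intergenic regions, although the table does not label them as such. A reverse-strand BeYDV Rep/RepA coding region sits near the right border. In such replicons Rep releases and amplifies the intervening DNA as a circular episome in plant cells, raising cargo copy number.

The cargo includes a CaMV 35S promoter driving codon-optimized Streptococcus pyogenes Cas9 with the Arabidopsis HSP18.2 terminator. It also includes an sgRNA (scaffold annotated) targeting PDS (phytoene desaturase); the sgRNA promoter is not annotated. A NOS promoter precedes a WOX-family coding sequence, matched by homology to rice WOX1, which corresponds to the maize WUS2 named in the record. Arabidopsis STM follows, ended by a CaMV poly(A) signal, with no promoter annotated for it. According to the record and its associated publication, the construct is used for plant gene editing through de novo induction of meristems.
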