Addgene plasmid #127222: pRN227
Purpose: BeYDV replicon with 35S::Cas9, WUS2 and AtSTM, sgRNA targeting PDS
Depositing lab: Daniel Voytas. Depositing organization: University of Minnesota. Publication: Plant gene editing through de novo induction of meristems. Maher MF, Nasti RA, Vollbrecht M, Starker CG, Clark MD, Voytas DF. Nat Biotechnol. 2019 Dec 16. pii: 10.1038/s41587-019-0337-2. doi: 10.1038/s41587-019-0337-2. PubMed 31844292.
Backbone
  Vector backbone: pTRANS_201
  Backbone manufacturer: Cambia
  Vector type: Plant Expression
Growth in bacteria
  Bacterial resistance: Kanamycin, 50 μg/mL
  Growth temperature: 37°C
  Growth strain: DH5alpha
  Copy number: High Copy
Gene/Insert
  Gene/Insert name: Cas9, WUS2, AtSTM, sgRNA
  gRNA/shRNA sequence: TTGGTAGTAGCGACTCCATG
  Species: S. Pyogenes, Maize, Arabidopsis, synthetic
  Mutation: codon optimized CDSs
  Cloning method: Restriction Enzyme; 5′ cloning site unknown (unknown if destroyed); 3′ cloning site unknown (unknown if destroyed)
Terms and licenses: Academic/Nonprofit Terms; Industry Terms: Not Available to Industry
How to cite: pRN227 was a gift from Daniel Voytas (Addgene plasmid # 127222 ; http://n2t.net/addgene:127222 ; RRID:Addgene_127222)
